>Addgene plasmid #176640 | pmirGLO:Δluc::gfp ΔAmpR::KanR | addgene full sequence | sequence record 353743 | Addgene NGS Result
CGGTGAGTTTTCTCCTTCATTACAGAAACGGCTTTTTCAAAAATATGGTATTGATAATCCTGATATGAAT
AAATTGCAGTTTCATTTGATGCTCGATGAGTTTTTCTAATTCGAAATGACCGACCAAGCGACGCCCAACC
GGTATCAGCTCACTCAAAGGCGGTAATACGGTTATCCACAGAATCAGGGGATAACGCAGGAAAGAACATG
TGAGCAAAAGGCCAGCAAAAGGCCAGGAACCGTAAAAAGGCCGCGTTGCTGGCGTTTTTCCATAGGCTCC
GCCCCCCTGACGAGCATCACAAAAATCGACGCTCAAGTCAGAGGTGGCGAAACCCGACAGGACTATAAAG
ATACCAGGCGTTTCCCCCTGGAAGCTCCCTCGTGCGCTCTCCTGTTCCGACCCTGCCGCTTACCGGATAC
CTGTCCGCCTTTCTCCCTTCGGGAAGCGTGGCGCTTTCTCATAGCTCACGCTGTAGGTATCTCAGTTCGG
TGTAGGTCGTTCGCTCCAAGCTGGGCTGTGTGCACGAACCCCCCGTTCAGCCCGACCGCTGCGCCTTATC
CGGTAACTATCGTCTTGAGTCCAACCCGGTAAGACACGACTTATCGCCACTGGCAGCAGCCACTGGTAAC
AGGATTAGCAGAGCGAGGTATGTAGGCGGTGCTACAGAGTTCTTGAAGTGGTGGCCTAACTACGGCTACA
CTAGAAGGACAGTATTTGGTATCTGCGCTCTGCTGAAGCCAGTTACCTTCGGAAAAAGAGTTGGTAGCTC
TTGATCCGGCAAACAAACCACCGCTGGTAGCGGTGGTTTTTTTGTTTGCAAGCAGCAGATTACGCGCAGA
AAAAAAGGATTTCAAGAAGATCCTTTGATCTTTTCTACGGGGTCTGACGCTCAGTGGAACGAAAACTCAC
GTTAAGGGATTTTGGTCATGAGATTATCAAAAAGGATCTTCACCTAGATCCTTTTATAGTCCGGAAATAC
AGGAACGCACGCTGGATGGCCCTTCGCTGGGATGGTGAAACCATGAAAAATGGCAGCTTCAGTGGATTAA
GTGGGGGTAATGTGGCCTGTACCCTCTGGTTGCATAGGTATTCATACGGTTAAAATTTATCAGGCGCGAT
TGCGGCAGTTTTTCGGGTGGTTTGTTGCCATTTTTACCTGTCTGCTGCCGTGATCGCGCTGAACGCGTTT
TAGCGGTGCGTACAATTAAGGGATTATGGTAAATCCACTTACTGTCTGCCCTCGTAGCCATCGAGATAAA
CCGCAGTACTCCGGCCACGATGCGTCCGGCGTAGAGGATCGAGATCTACCGGGTAGGGGAGGCGCTTTTC
CCAAGGCAGTCTGGAGCATGCGCTTTAGCAGCCCCGCTGGGCACTTGGCGCTACACAAGTGGCCTCTGGC
CTCGCACACATTCCACATCCACCGGTAGGCGCCAACCGGCTCCGTTCTTTGGTGGCCCCTTCGCGCCACC
TTCTACTCCTCCCCTAGTCAGGAAGTTCCCCCCCGCCCCGCAGCTCGCGTCGTGCAGGACGTGACAAATG
GAAGTAGCACGTCTCACTAGTCTCGTGCAGATGGACAGCACCGCTGAGCAATGGAAGCGGGTAGGCCTTT
GGGGCAGCGGCCAATAGCAGCTTTGCTCCTTCGCTTTCTGGGCTCAGAGGCTGGGAAGGGGTGGGTCCGG
GGGCGGGCTCAGGGGCGGGCTCAGGGGCGGGGCGGGCGCCCGAAGGTCCTCCGGAGGCCCGGCATTCTGC
ACGCTTCAAAAGCGCACGTCTGCCGCGCTGTTCTCCTCTTCCTCATCTCCGGGCCTTTCGACCTGCAGCC
CAAGCTTGGCAATCCGGTACTGTTGGTAAAGCCACCATGGTGAGCAAGGGCGAGGAGCTGTTCACCGGGG
TGGTGCCCATCCTGGTCGAGCTGGACGGCGACGTAAACGGCCACAAGTTCAGCGTGTCCGGCGAGGGCGA
GGGCGATGCCACCTACGGCAAGCTGACCCTGAAGTTCATCTGCACCACCGGCAAGCTGCCCGTGCCCTGG
CCCACCCTCGTGACCACCTTGACCTACGGCGTGCAGTGCTTCGCCCGCTACCCCGACCACATGAAGCAGC
ACGACTTCTTCAAGTCCGCCATGCCCGAAGGCTACGTCCAGGAGCGCACCATCTTCTTCAAGGACGACGG
CAACTACAAGACCCGCGCCGAGGTGAAGTTCGAGGGCGACACCCTGGTGAACCGCATCGAGCTGAAGGGC
ATCGACTTCAAGGAGGACGGCAACATCCTGGGGCACAAGCTGGAGTACAACTACAACAGCCACAAGGTCT
ATATCACCGCCGACAAGCAGAAGAACGGCATCAAGGTGAACTTCAAGACCCGCCACAACATCGAGGACGG
CAGCGTGCAGCTCGCCGACCACTACCAGCAGAACACCCCCATCGGCGACGGCCCCGTGCTGCTGCCCGAC
AACCACTACCTGAGCACCCAGTCCGCCCTGAGCAAAGACCCCAACGAGAAGCGCGATCACATGGTCCTGC
TGGAGTTCGTGACCGCCGCCGGGATCACTCTCGGCATGGACGAGCTGTACAAGTAATTCTAGTTGTTTAA
AGCCCAACGCTAGCCTCGAGTCTAGAGATCGGAAGAGCGTCGTCGACCTGCAGGCATGCAAGCTGATCCG
GCTGCTAACAAAGCCCGAAAGGAAGCTGAGTTGGCTGCTGCCACCGCTGAGCAATAACTAGCATAACCCC
TTGGGGCGGCCGCTTCGAGCAGACATGATAAGATACATTGATGAGTTTGGACAAACCACAACTAGAATGC
AGTGAAAAAAATGCTTTATTTGTGAAATTTGTGATGCTATTGCTTTATTTGTAACCATTATAAGCTGCAA
TAAACAAGTTAACAACAACAATTGCATTCATTTTATGTTTCAGGTTCAGGGGGAGATGTGGGAGGTTTTT
TTAAGCAAGTAAAACCTCTACAAATGTGGTAAAATCGAATTTTAACAAAATATTAACGCTTACAATTTCC
TGATGCGGTATTTTCTCCTTACGCATCTGTGCGGTATTTCACACCGCATACGCGGATCTATCCTCTTTGC
GCTTGCGTTTTCCCTTGTCCAGATAGCCCAGTAGCTGACATTCATCCGGGGTCAGCACCGTTTCTGCGGA
CTGGCTTTCTACGTAATGGTTTCTTAGACGTCAGGTGGCACTTTTCGGGGAAATGTGCGCGGAACCCCTA
TTTGTTTATTTTTCTAAATACATTCAAATATGTATCCGCTCATGAGACAATAACCCTGATAAATGCTTCA
ATAATATTGAAAAAGGAAGAGTATGAGCCATATTCAACGGGAAACGTCTTGCTCGAAGCCGCGATTAAAT
TCCAACATGGATGCTGATTTATATGGGTATAAATGGGCTCGCGATAATGTCGGGCAATCAGGTGCGACAA
TCTATCGATTGTATGGGAAGCCCGATGCGCCAGAGTTGTTTCTGAAACATGGCAAAGGTAGCGTTGCCAA
TGATGTTACAGATGAGATGGTCAGACTAAACTGGCTGACGGAATTTATGCCTCTTCCGACCATCAAGCAT
TTTATCCGTACTCCTGATGATGCATGGTTACTCACCACTGCGATCCCCGGGAAAACAGCATTCCAGGTAT
TAGAAGAATATCCTGATTCAGGTGAAAATATTGTTGATGCGCTGGCAGTGTTCCTGCGCCGGTTGCATTC
GATTCCTGTTTGTAATTGTCCTTTTAACAGCGATCGCGTATTTCGTCTCGCTCAGGCGCAATCACGAATG
AATAACGGTTTGGTTGATGCGAGTGATTTTGATGACGAGCGTAATGGCTGGCCTGTTGAACAAGTCTGGA
AAGAAATGCATAAGCTTTTGCCATTCTCACCGGATTCAGTCGTCACTCATGGTGATTTCTCACTTGATAA
CCTTATTTTTGACGAGGGGAAATTAATAGGTTGTATTGATGTTGGACGAGTCGGAATCGCAGACCGATAC
CAGGATCTTGCCATCCTATGGAACTGCCT
Features (pLannotate 1.2.2; 14 found; start..end, strand, type, name):
    267..855     -  rep_origin     ori: high-copy-number ColE1/pMB1/pBR322/pUC origin of replication
    971..1254    +  misc_feature   cer region: ColE1-derived recombination site that helps to maintain plasmids as monomers
   1311..1810    +  promoter       PGK promoter: mouse phosphoglycerate kinase 1 promoter
   1857..2573    +  CDS            Emerald: Emerald is a basic (constitutively fluorescent) green fluorescent protein published in 1998, derived from Aequorea victoria. It is reported to be a very rapidly-maturing weak dimer.
   2632..2654    +  misc_feature   MCS (fragment): pUC18/19 multiple cloning site
   2661..2710    +  CDS            SET1 (fragment): solubility-enhancement tag derived from T7 phage gene 10B
   2718..2737    +  terminator     T7 terminator (fragment): transcription terminator for bacteriophage T7 RNA polymerase
   2759..2880    -  polyA_signal   SV40 poly(A) signal: SV40 polyadenylation signal
   2903..2971    -  CDS            large T antigen (fragment): large T antigen from SV40 (simian virus 40)
   2976..3008    +  rep_origin     M13 ori (fragment): M13 bacteriophage origin of replication; arrow indicates direction of (+) strand synthesis
   3009..3060    -  misc_feature   bom (fragment): basis of mobility region from pBR322
   3073..3165    -  CDS            tnpA (fragment): TN5P_ECOLX - Also known as tnp. Experimental evidence at protein level: Swiss-Prot protein existence level 1. Mediates transposition of transposon Tn5 by a 'cut and paste' mechanism. First, the monomeric transposase binds the 19 bp inverted DNA repeats flanking the transposon. Then, dimerization of the DNA- bound transposase creates a synaptic DNA complex. After nicking of the first DNA strand, excision of the transposon proceeds through a series of intermediates. The transposase then mediates the insertion of the transposon at a new site by strand transfer. The activity of the wild- type tran
   3208..3312    +  promoter       AmpR promoter: bla
   3313..109     +  CDS            KanR (across the origin): aminoglycoside phosphotransferase; aph(3')-Ia; confers resistance to kanamycin in bacteria or G418 (Geneticin®) in eukaryotes
