[The description below was written by a language model from this plasmid's Addgene catalogue record and pLannotate feature annotations shown in this document.]
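Description:
pmirGLO:Δluc::gfp ΔAmpR::KanR is a 4,019 bp mammalian expression plasmid derived from Promega's pmirGLO and stripped down to serve as the backbone for MPRAu, a massively parallel reporter assay for 3'UTR elements. Three changes were made to the parent vector: the luc2 firefly luciferase coding sequence was replaced by emGFP (Emerald, a rapidly maturing Aequorea-derived green fluorescent protein), the ampicillin resistance gene was swapped for a kanamycin resistance gene, and the SV40 promoter-driven hRluc-neo normalisation and selection cassette was deleted. The plasmid therefore has no dedicated mammalian selection cassette.

The feature table shows a single mammalian transcription unit: a PGK promoter drives the roughly 720 bp Emerald reading frame, followed by a short multiple cloning site remnant and then an SV40 polyadenylation signal. The catalogue lists the promoter as human PGK-1, whereas the automated annotation labels it as the mouse PGK promoter, so the species is inconsistent between the two sources. The cloning region between the GFP stop codon and the poly(A) signal is where candidate 3'UTR sequences would be placed, so that their effects on transcript stability or translation are reflected in reporter output; the record itself states only that this is the MPRAu backbone. Several small annotated fragments nearby (SET1, T7 terminator, large T antigen, M13 ori, bom, tnpA) are probably incidental partial matches rather than functional parts.

For propagation in E. coli, the plasmid carries a ColE1/pUC-type origin, a cer site that helps resolve multimers into monomers, and an aph(3')-Ia KanR gene expressed from the bla (AmpR) promoter. The catalogue describes it as low copy, although the origin is annotated as a high-copy type.
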