Addgene plasmid #176640: pmirGLO:Δluc::gfp ΔAmpR::KanR
Purpose: MPRAu backbone vector
Depositing lab: Pardis Sabeti. Depositing organization: Broad Institute. Publication: Genome-wide functional screen of 3'UTR variants uncovers causal variants for human disease and evolution. Griesemer D, Xue JR, Reilly SK, Ulirsch JC, Kukreja K, Davis JR, Kanai M, Yang DK, Butts JC, Guney MH, Luban J, Montgomery SB, Finucane HK, Novina CD, Tewhey R, Sabeti PC. Cell. 2021 Sep 30;184(20):5247-5260.e19. doi: 10.1016/j.cell.2021.08.025. Epub 2021 Sep 16. PubMed 34534445.
Backbone
  Vector backbone: pmirGLO
  Backbone manufacturer: Promega
  Total vector size (bp): 4019
  Modifications to backbone: substituted luc2 CDS for emGFP CDS; substituted AmpR resistance gene for KanR resistance gene; deleted hRluc-neo with SV40 promoter
  Vector type: Mammalian Expression
Growth in bacteria
  Bacterial resistance: Kanamycin, 50 μg/mL
  Growth temperature: 37°C
  Growth strain: DH5alpha
  Copy number: Low Copy
Gene/Insert
  Gene/Insert name: emGFP
  Insert size (bp): 720
  Promoter: Human PGK-1
  Cloning method: Gibson Cloning
  Sequencing primers: 5′ ATGGTGAGCAAGGGCGA; 3′ TTACTTGTACAGCTCGTCCATGC
Terms and licenses: Academic/Nonprofit Terms; Industry Terms: Not Available to Industry
How to cite: pmirGLO:Δluc::gfp ΔAmpR::KanR was a gift from Pardis Sabeti (Addgene plasmid # 176640 ; http://n2t.net/addgene:176640 ; RRID:Addgene_176640)
